Addgene plasmid #186939: px459-Daxx KO sgRNA
Purpose: Daxx KO in mouse ES cells
Depositing lab: Zhiguo Zhang. Depositing organization: Columbia University. Publication: Stable inheritance of H3.3-containing nucleosomes during mitotic cell divisions. Xu X, Duan S, Hua X, Li Z, He R, Zhaang Z. Nat Commun. 2022 May 6;13(1):2514. doi: 10.1038/s41467-022-30298-4. PubMed 35523900.
Backbone
  Vector backbone: px459
  Backbone size w/o insert (bp): 9174
  Total vector size (bp): 9194
  Vector type: Mammalian Expression, Mouse Targeting, CRISPR
  Selectable markers: Puromycin
Growth in bacteria
  Bacterial resistance: Ampicillin, 100 μg/mL
  Growth temperature: 37°C
  Growth strain: DH5alpha
  Copy number: Unknown
Gene/Insert
  Gene/Insert name: Daxx KO sgRNA
  gRNA/shRNA sequence: TTCTGGCTCGGTCTCGGAAG
  Species: M. musculus (mouse)
  Entrez Gene: Daxx
  Promoter: U6
  Cloning method: Restriction Enzyme; 5′ cloning site BbsI (not destroyed); 3′ cloning site BbsI (not destroyed)
  Sequencing primers: 5′ TTTATGGCGAGGCGGCGG
Terms and licenses: Academic/Nonprofit Terms; Industry Terms: Not Available to Industry
How to cite: px459-Daxx KO sgRNA was a gift from Zhiguo Zhang (Addgene plasmid # 186939 ; http://n2t.net/addgene:186939 ; RRID:Addgene_186939)
