[The description below was written by a language model from this plasmid's Addgene catalogue record and pLannotate feature annotations shown in this document.]
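Description:
px459-Daxx KO sgRNA is an all-in-one CRISPR/Cas9 plasmid built on the px459 backbone and intended for knocking out the mouse Daxx gene in mouse embryonic stem cells. It is a non-viral mammalian expression vector delivered by transfection. In bacteria it is maintained through a high-copy ColE1/pUC-type origin and selected with ampicillin via the β-lactamase gene. An f1 phage origin is also present. The catalogue lists a total size of 9,194 bp, whereas the sequenced record is 9,177 nt.

The payload consists of two expression units. A human U6 RNA polymerase III promoter drives a single guide RNA made of a 20-nt spacer targeting mouse Daxx, cloned through the BbsI sites, fused to the Streptococcus pyogenes gRNA scaffold. The spacer itself is not annotated but would fall in the gap between the U6 promoter and the scaffold. A second partial scaffold fragment is annotated just downstream. The second unit uses a CMV enhancer and a hybrid chicken β-actin/MVM intron upstream of S. pyogenes Cas9, which is annotated in two contiguous halves that together make up the full coding sequence. Cas9 carries a C-terminal nucleoplasmin nuclear localization signal. It is followed by a puromycin N-acetyltransferase gene and a bGH polyadenylation signal. The linker joining Cas9 and the puromycin marker is not annotated in the feature table. A single AAV2 ITR remnant lies after the poly(A) signal, a carry-over from the backbone rather than a functional packaging arrangement.

In use, transient transfection supplies both the nuclease and the guide, and puromycin enriches for transfected cells. Cas9 cleavage at Daxx followed by error-prone repair produces the disrupting mutations from which knockout clones are obtained.
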