Features (pLannotate 1.2.2; 18 found; start..end, strand, type, name):
      1..241     +  promoter       U6 promoter: RNA polymerase III promoter for human U6 snRNA
    271..346     +  misc_RNA       gRNA scaffold: guide RNA scaffold for the Streptococcus pyogenes CRISPR/Cas9 system
    353..396     +  misc_RNA       gRNA scaffold (fragment): guide RNA scaffold for the Streptococcus pyogenes CRISPR/Cas9 system
    443..728     +  enhancer       CMV enhancer: human cytomegalovirus immediate early enhancer; contains an 18-bp deletion relative to the standard CMV enhancer
   1008..1235    +  intron         hybrid intron: hybrid between chicken β-actin (CBA) and minute virus of mice (MMV) introns (Gray et al., 2011)
   1373..2974    +  CDS            Cas9(N): N-terminal portion of Streptococcus pyogenes Cas9 (Zetsche et al., 2015)
   2975..5473    +  CDS            Cas9(C): C-terminal portion of Streptococcus pyogenes Cas9 (Zetsche et al., 2015)
   5474..5521    +  CDS            nucleoplasmin NLS: bipartite nuclear localization signal from nucleoplasmin
   5591..6190    +  CDS            PuroR (fragment): puromycin N-acetyltransferase; pac from Streptomyces; confers resistance to puromycin
   6224..6335    +  polyA_signal   bGH poly(A) signal: bovine growth hormone polyadenylation signal
   6440..6580    +  repeat_region  AAV2 ITR: inverted terminal repeat of adeno-associated virus serotype 2 inverted
   6585..6636    -  misc_feature   bom (fragment): basis of mobility region from pBR322
   6655..7110    +  rep_origin     f1 ori (sequence partly withheld): f1 bacteriophage origin of replication; arrow indicates direction of (+) strand synthesis
   7111..7160    -  misc_feature   bom (fragment): basis of mobility region from pBR322
   7262..7297    -  CDS            rop (fragment): Rop protein, which maintains plasmids at low copy number; rop
   7392..7496    +  promoter       AmpR promoter: bla
   7497..8357    +  CDS            AmpR: β-lactamase; bla; confers resistance to ampicillin, carbenicillin, and related antibiotics
   8528..9116    +  rep_origin     ori: high-copy-number ColE1/pMB1/pBR322/pUC origin of replication
>Addgene plasmid #186939 | px459-Daxx KO sgRNA | addgene full sequence | sequence record 368920 | Addgene NGS Result
GAGGGCCTATTTCCCATGATTCCTTCATATTTGCATATACGATACAAGGCTGTTAGAGAGATAATTGGAA
TTAATTTGACTGTAAACACAAAGATATTAGTACAAAATACGTGACGTAGAAAGTAATAATTTCTTGGGTA
GTTTGCAGTTTTAAAATTATGTTTTAAAATGGACTATCATATGCTTACCGTAACTTGAAAGTATTTCGAT
TTCTTGGCTTTATATATCTTGTGGAAAGGACGAAACACCGTTCTGGCTCGGTCTCGGAAGGTTTTAGAGC
TAGAAATAGCAAGTTAAAATAAGGCTAGTCCGTTATCAACTTGAAAAAGTGGCACCGAGTCGGTGCTTTT
TTGTTTTAGAGCTAGAAATAGCAAGTTAAAATAAGGCTAGTCCGTTTTTAGCGCGTGCGCCAATTCTGCA
GACAAATGGCTCTAGAGGTACCCGTTACATAACTTACGGTAAATGGCCCGCCTGGCTGACCGCCCAACGA
CCCCCGCCCATTGACGTCAATAGTAACGCCAATAGGGACTTTCCATTGACGTCAATGGGTGGAGTATTTA
CGGTAAACTGCCCACTTGGCAGTACATCAAGTGTATCATATGCCAAGTACGCCCCCTATTGACGTCAATG
ACGGTAAATGGCCCGCCTGGCATTGTGCCCAGTACATGACCTTATGGGACTTTCCTACTTGGCAGTACAT
CTACGTATTAGTCATCGCTATTACCATGGTCGAGGTGAGCCCCACGTTCTGCTTCACTCTCCCCATCTCC
CCCCCCTCCCCACCCCCAATTTTGTATTTATTTATTTTTTAATTATTTTGTGCAGCGATGGGGGCGGGGG
GGGGGGGGGGGCGCGCGCCRGGGGGGGGGGGGGGGGGGGGGGGGGGGGGSGGGGSGRGGSGGRGRGGKGC
GGCGGCAGCCAATCAGAGCGGCGCGCTCCGAAAGTTTCCTTTTATGGCGAGGCGGCGGCGGCGGCGGCCC
TATAAAAAGCGAAGCGCGCGGCGGGCGGGAGTCGCTGCGCGCTGCCTTCGCCCCGTGCCCCGCTCCGCCG
CCGCCTCGCGCCGCCCGCCCCGGCTCTGACTGACCGCGTTACTCCCACAGGTGAGCGGGCGGGACGGCCC
TTCTCCTCCGGGCTGTAATTAGCTGAGCAAGAGGTAAGGGTTTAAGGGATGGTTGGTTGGTGGGGTATTA
ATGTTTAATTACCTGGAGCACCTGCCTGAAATCACTTTTTTTCAGGTTGGACCGGTGCCACCATGGACTA
TAAGGACCACGACGGAGACTACAAGGATCATGATATTGATTACAAAGACGATGACGATAAGATGGCCCCA
AAGAAGAAGCGGAAGGTCGGTATCCACGGAGTCCCAGCAGCCGACAAGAAGTACAGCATCGGCCTGGACA
TCGGCACCAACTCTGTGGGCTGGGCCGTGATCACCGACGAGTACAAGGTGCCCAGCAAGAAATTCAAGGT
GCTGGGCAACACCGACCGGCACAGCATCAAGAAGAACCTGATCGGAGCCCTGCTGTTCGACAGCGGCGAA
ACAGCCGAGGCCACCCGGCTGAAGAGAACCGCCAGAAGAAGATACACCAGACGGAAGAACCGGATCTGCT
ATCTGCAAGAGATCTTCAGCAACGAGATGGCCAAGGTGGACGACAGCTTCTTCCACAGACTGGAAGAGTC
CTTCCTGGTGGAAGAGGATAAGAAGCACGAGCGGCACCCCATCTTCGGCAACATCGTGGACGAGGTGGCC
TACCACGAGAAGTACCCCACCATCTACCACCTGAGAAAGAAACTGGTGGACAGCACCGACAAGGCCGACC
TGCGGCTGATCTATCTGGCCCTGGCCCACATGATCAAGTTCCGGGGCCACTTCCTGATCGAGGGCGACCT
GAACCCCGACAACAGCGACGTGGACAAGCTGTTCATCCAGCTGGTGCAGACCTACAACCAGCTGTTCGAG
GAAAACCCCATCAACGCCAGCGGCGTGGACGCCAAGGCCATCCTGTCTGCCAGACTGAGCAAGAGCAGAC
GGCTGGAAAATCTGATCGCCCAGCTGCCCGGCGAGAAGAAGAATGGCCTGTTCGGAAACCTGATTGCCCT
GAGCCTGGGCCTGACCCCCAACTTCAAGAGCAACTTCGACCTGGCCGAGGATGCCAAACTGCAGCTGAGC
AAGGACACCTACGACGACGACCTGGACAACCTGCTGGCCCAGATCGGCGACCAGTACGCCGACCTGTTTC
TGGCCGCCAAGAACCTGTCCGACGCCATCCTGCTGAGCGACATCCTGAGAGTGAACACCGAGATCACCAA
GGCCCCCCTGAGCGCCTCTATGATCAAGAGATACGACGAGCACCACCAGGACCTGACCCTGCTGAAAGCT
CTCGTGCGGCAGCAGCTGCCTGAGAAGTACAAAGAGATTTTCTTCGACCAGAGCAAGAACGGCTACGCCG
GCTACATTGACGGCGGAGCCAGCCAGGAAGAGTTCTACAAGTTCATCAAGCCCATCCTGGAAAAGATGGA
CGGCACCGAGGAACTGCTCGTGAAGCTGAACAGAGAGGACCTGCTGCGGAAGCAGCGGACCTTCGACAAC
GGCAGCATCCCCCACCAGATCCACCTGGGAGAGCTGCACGCCATTCTGCGGCGGCAGGAAGATTTTTACC
CATTCCTGAAGGACAACCGGGAAAAGATCGAGAAGATCCTGACCTTCCGCATCCCCTACTACGTGGGCCC
TCTGGCCAGGGGAAACAGCAGATTCGCCTGGATGACCAGAAAGAGCGAGGAAACCATCACCCCCTGGAAC
TTCGAGGAAGTGGTGGACAAGGGCGCTTCCGCCCAGAGCTTCATCGAGCGGATGACCAACTTCGATAAGA
ACCTGCCCAACGAGAAGGTGCTGCCCAAGCACAGCCTGCTGTACGAGTACTTCACCGTGTATAACGAGCT
GACCAAAGTGAAATACGTGACCGAGGGAATGAGAAAGCCCGCCTTCCTGAGCGGCGAGCAGAAAAAGGCC
ATCGTGGACCTGCTGTTCAAGACCAACCGGAAAGTGACCGTGAAGCAGCTGAAAGAGGACTACTTCAAGA
AAATCGAGTGCTTCGACTCCGTGGAAATCTCCGGCGTGGAAGATCGGTTCAACGCCTCCCTGGGCACATA
CCACGATCTGCTGAAAATTATCAAGGACAAGGACTTCCTGGACAATGAGGAAAACGAGGACATTCTGGAA
GATATCGTGCTGACCCTGACACTGTTTGAGGACAGAGAGATGATCGAGGAACGGCTGAAAACCTATGCCC
ACCTGTTCGACGACAAAGTGATGAAGCAGCTGAAGCGGCGGAGATACACCGGCTGGGGCAGGCTGAGCCG
GAAGCTGATCAACGGCATCCGGGACAAGCAGTCCGGCAAGACAATCCTGGATTTCCTGAAGTCCGACGGC
TTCGCCAACAGAAACTTCATGCAGCTGATCCACGACGACAGCCTGACCTTTAAAGAGGACATCCAGAAAG
CCCAGGTGTCCGGCCAGGGCGATAGCCTGCACGAGCACATTGCCAATCTGGCCGGCAGCCCCGCCATTAA
GAAGGGCATCCTGCAGACAGTGAAGGTGGTGGACGAGCTCGTGAAAGTGATGGGCCGGCACAAGCCCGAG
AACATCGTGATCGAAATGGCCAGAGAGAACCAGACCACCCAGAAGGGACAGAAGAACAGCCGCGAGAGAA
TGAAGCGGATCGAAGAGGGCATCAAAGAGCTGGGCAGCCAGATCCTGAAAGAACACCCCGTGGAAAACAC
CCAGCTGCAGAACGAGAAGCTGTACCTGTACTACCTGCAGAATGGGCGGGATATGTACGTGGACCAGGAA
CTGGACATCAACCGGCTGTCCGACTACGATGTGGACCATATCGTGCCTCAGAGCTTTCTGAAGGACGACT
CCATCGACAACAAGGTGCTGACCAGAAGCGACAAGAACCGGGGCAAGAGCGACAACGTGCCCTCCGAAGA
GGTCGTGAAGAAGATGAAGAACTACTGGCGGCAGCTGCTGAACGCCAAGCTGATTACCCAGAGAAAGTTC
GACAATCTGACCAAGGCCGAGAGAGGCGGCCTGAGCGAACTGGATAAGGCCGGCTTCATCAAGAGACAGC
TGGTGGAAACCCGGCAGATCACAAAGCACGTGGCACAGATCCTGGACTCCCGGATGAACACTAAGTACGA
CGAGAATGACAAGCTGATCCGGGAAGTGAAAGTGATCACCCTGAAGTCCAAGCTGGTGTCCGATTTCCGG
AAGGATTTCCAGTTTTACAAAGTGCGCGAGATCAACAACTACCACCACGCCCACGACGCCTACCTGAACG
CCGTCGTGGGAACCGCCCTGATCAAAAAGTACCCTAAGCTGGAAAGCGAGTTCGTGTACGGCGACTACAA
GGTGTACGACGTGCGGAAGATGATCGCCAAGAGCGAGCAGGAAATCGGCAAGGCTACCGCCAAGTACTTC
TTCTACAGCAACATCATGAACTTTTTCAAGACCGAGATTACCCTGGCCAACGGCGAGATCCGGAAGCGGC
CTCTGATCGAGACAAACGGCGAAACCGGGGAGATCGTGTGGGATAAGGGCCGGGATTTTGCCACCGTGCG
GAAAGTGCTGAGCATGCCCCAAGTGAATATCGTGAAAAAGACCGAGGTGCAGACAGGCGGCTTCAGCAAA
GAGTCTATCCTGCCCAAGAGGAACAGCGATAAGCTGATCGCCAGAAAGAAGGACTGGGACCCTAAGAAGT
ACGGCGGCTTCGACAGCCCCACCGTGGCCTATTCTGTGCTGGTGGTGGCCAAAGTGGAAAAGGGCAAGTC
CAAGAAACTGAAGAGTGTGAAAGAGCTGCTGGGGATCACCATCATGGAAAGAAGCAGCTTCGAGAAGAAT
CCCATCGACTTTCTGGAAGCCAAGGGCTACAAAGAAGTGAAAAAGGACCTGATCATCAAGCTGCCTAAGT
ACTCCCTGTTCGAGCTGGAAAACGGCCGGAAGAGAATGCTGGCCTCTGCCGGCGAACTGCAGAAGGGAAA
CGAACTGGCCCTGCCCTCCAAATATGTGAACTTCCTGTACCTGGCCAGCCACTATGAGAAGCTGAAGGGC
TCCCCCGAGGATAATGAGCAGAAACAGCTGTTTGTGGAACAGCACAAGCACTACCTGGACGAGATCATCG
AGCAGATCAGCGAGTTCTCCAAGAGAGTGATCCTGGCCGACGCTAATCTGGACAAAGTGCTGTCCGCCTA
CAACAAGCACCGGGATAAGCCCATCAGAGAGCAGGCCGAGAATATCATCCACCTGTTTACCCTGACCAAT
CTGGGAGCCCCTGCCGCCTTCAAGTACTTTGACACCACCATCGACCGGAAGAGGTACACCAGCACCAAAG
AGGTGCTGGACGCCACCCTGATCCACCAGAGCATCACCGGCCTGTACGAGACACGGATCGACCTGTCTCA
GCTGGGAGGCGACAAAAGGCCGGCGGCCACGAAAAAGGCCGGCCAGGCAAAAAAGAAAAAGGAATTCGGC
AGTGGAGAGGGCAGAGGAAGTCTGCTAACATGCGGTGACGTCGAGGAGAATCCTGGCCCAATGACCGAGT
ACAAGCCCACGGTGCGCCTCGCCACCCGCGACGACGTCCCCAGGGCCGTACGCACCCTCGCCGCCGCGTT
CGCCGACTACCCCGCCACGCGCCACACCGTCGATCCGGACCGCCACATCGAGCGGGTCACCGAGCTGCAA
GAACTCTTCCTCACGCGCGTCGGGCTCGACATCGGCAAGGTGTGGGTCGCGGACGACGGCGCCGCGGTGG
CGGTCTGGACCACGCCGGAGAGCGTCGAAGCGGGGGCGGTGTTCGCCGAGATCGGCCCGCGCATGGCCGA
GTTGAGCGGTTCCCGGCTGGCCGCGCAGCAACAGATGGAAGGCCTCCTGGCGCCGCACCGGCCCAAGGAG
CCCGCGTGGTTCCTGGCCACCGTCGGAGTCTCGCCCGACCACCAGGGCAAGGGTCTGGGCAGCGCCGTCG
TGCTCCCCGGAGTGGAGGCGGCCGAGCGCGCCGGGGTGCCCGCCTTCCTGGAGACCTCCGCGCCCCGCAA
CCTCCCCTTCTACGAGCGGCTCGGCTTCACCGTCACCGCCGACGTCGAGGTGCCCGAAGGACCGCGCACC
TGGTGCATGACCCGCAAGCCCGGTGCCTGAGAATTCTAACTAGAGCTCGCTGATCAGCCTCGACTGTGCC
TTCTAGTTGCCAGCCATCTGTTGTTTGCCCCTCCCCCGTGCCTTCCTTGACCCTGGAAGGTGCCACTCCC
ACTGTCCTTTCCTAATAAAATGAGGAAATTGCATCGCATTGTCTGAGTAGGTGTCATTCTATTCTGGGGG
GTGGGGTGGGGCAGGACAGCAAGGGGGAGGATTGGGAAGAGAATAGCAGGCATGCTGGGGAGCGGCCGCA
GGAACCCCTAGTGATGGAGTTGGCCACTCCCTCTCTGCGCGCTCGCTCGCTCACTGAGGCCGGGCGACCA
AAGGTCGCCCGACGCCCGGGCTTTGCCCGGGCGGCCTCAGTGAGCGAGCGAGCGCGCAGCTGCCTGCAGG
GGCGCCTGATGCGGTATTTTCTCCTTACGCATCTGTGCGGTATTTCACACCGCATA
[95 nt withheld, positions 6637-6731]
T
[46 nt withheld, positions 6733-6778]
C
[141 nt withheld, positions 6780-6920]
CCTTTGACGTTGGAGTCCACGTTCTTT
[37 nt withheld, positions 6948-6984]
ACTCTATCTCGGGCTATTCTTTTGATTTATAAGGGATTTTGCCGATTTCGGTCTATTGGTTAAAAAATGA
GCTGATTTAACAAAAATTTAACGCGAATTTTAACAAAATATTAACGTTTACAATTTTATGGTGCACTCTC
AGTACAATCTGCTCTGATGCCGCATAGTTAAGCCAGCCCCGACACCCGCCAACACCCGCTGACGCGCCCT
GACGGGCTTGTCTGCTCCCGGCATCCGCTTACAGACAAGCTGTGACCGTCTCCGGGAGCTGCATGTGTCA
GAGGTTTTCACCGTCATCACCGAAACGCGCGAGACGAAAGGGCCTCGTGATACGCCTATTTTTATAGGTT
AATGTCATGATAATAATGGTTTCTTAGACGTCAGGTGGCACTTTTCGGGGAAATGTGCGCGGAACCCCTA
TTTGTTTATTTTTCTAAATACATTCAAATATGTATCCGCTCATGAGACAATAACCCTGATAAATGCTTCA
ATAATATTGAAAAAGGAAGAGTATGAGTATTCAACATTTCCGTGTCGCCCTTATTCCCTTTTTTGCGGCA
TTTTGCCTTCCTGTTTTTGCTCACCCAGAAACGCTGGTGAAAGTAAAAGATGCTGAAGATCAGTTGGGTG
CACGAGTGGGTTACATCGAACTGGATCTCAACAGCGGTAAGATCCTTGAGAGTTTTCGCCCCGAAGAACG
TTTTCCAATGATGAGCACTTTTAAAGTTCTGCTATGTGGCGCGGTATTATCCCGTATTGACGCCGGGCAA
GAGCAACTCGGTCGCCGCATACACTATTCTCAGAATGACTTGGTTGAGTACTCACCAGTCACAGAAAAGC
ATCTTACGGATGGCATGACAGTAAGAGAATTATGCAGTGCTGCCATAACCATGAGTGATAACACTGCGGC
CAACTTACTTCTGACAACGATCGGAGGACCGAAGGAGCTAACCGCTTTTTTGCACAACATGGGGGATCAT
GTAACTCGCCTTGATCGTTGGGAACCGGAGCTGAATGAAGCCATACCAAACGACGAGCGTGACACCACGA
TGCCTGTAGCAATGGCAACAACGTTGCGCAAACTATTAACTGGCGAACTACTTACTCTAGCTTCCCGGCA
ACAATTAATAGACTGGATGGAGGCGGATAAAGTTGCAGGACCACTTCTGCGCTCGGCCCTTCCGGCTGGC
TGGTTTATTGCTGATAAATCTGGAGCCGGTGAGCGTGGAAGCCGCGGTATCATTGCAGCACTGGGGCCAG
ATGGTAAGCCCTCCCGTATCGTAGTTATCTACACGACGGGGAGTCAGGCAACTATGGATGAACGAAATAG
ACAGATCGCTGAGATAGGTGCCTCACTGATTAAGCATTGGTAACTGTCAGACCAAGTTTACTCATATATA
CTTTAGATTGATTTAAAACTTCATTTTTAATTTAAAAGGATCTAGGTGAAGATCCTTTTTGATAATCTCA
TGACCAAAATCCCTTAACGTGAGTTTTCGTTCCACTGAGCGTCAGACCCCGTAGAAAAGATCAAAGGATC
TTCTTGAGATCCTTTTTTTCTGCGCGTAATCTGCTGCTTGCAAACAAAAAAACCACCGCTACCAGCGGTG
GTTTGTTTGCCGGATCAAGAGCTACCAACTCTTTTTCCGAAGGTAACTGGCTTCAGCAGAGCGCAGATAC
CAAATACTGTTCTTCTAGTGTAGCCGTAGTTAGGCCACCACTTCAAGAACTCTGTAGCACCGCCTACATA
CCTCGCTCTGCTAATCCTGTTACCAGTGGCTGCTGCCAGTGGCGATAAGTCGTGTCTTACCGGGTTGGAC
TCAAGACGATAGTTACCGGATAAGGCGCAGCGGTCGGGCTGAACGGGGGGTTCGTGCACACAGCCCAGCT
TGGAGCGAACGACCTACACCGAACTGAGATACCTACAGCGTGAGCTATGAGAAAGCGCCACGCTTCCCGA
AGGGAGAAAGGCGGACAGGTATCCGGTAAGCGGCAGGGTCGGAACAGGAGAGCGCACGAGGGAGCTTCCA
GGGGGAAACGCCTGGTATCTTTATAGTCCTGTCGGGTTTCGCCACCTCTGACTTGAGCGTCGATTTTTGT
GATGCTCGTCAGGGGGGCGGAGCCTATGGAAAAACGCCAGCAACGCGGCCTTTTTACGGTTCCTGGCCTT
TTGCTGGCCTTTTGCTCACATGT
